Addgene plasmid #145242: pGAL4-DBD-HOXD11wt-IDR
Purpose: Expresses fusion of GAL4 DNA-binding domain and HOXD11wt-IDR
Depositing lab: Denes Hnisz. Depositing organization: Max Planck Institute for Molecular Genetics. Publication: Unblending of Transcriptional Condensates in Human Repeat Expansion Disease. Basu S, Mackowiak SD, Niskanen H, Knezevic D, Asimi V, Grosswendt S, Geertsema H, Ali S, Jerkovic I, Ewers H, Mundlos S, Meissner A, Ibrahim DM, Hnisz D. Cell. 2020 May 28;181(5):1062-1079.e30. doi: 10.1016/j.cell.2020.04.018. Epub 2020 May 7. PubMed 32386547.
Backbone
  Vector backbone: pcDNA3.1
  Vector type: Mammalian Expression
Growth in bacteria
  Bacterial resistance: Ampicillin, 100 μg/mL
  Growth temperature: 37°C
  Growth strain: DH5alpha
  Copy number: High Copy
Gene/Insert
  Gene/Insert name: HOXD11wt-IDR
  Species: H. sapiens (human)
  Entrez Gene: HOXD11 (a.k.a. HOX4, HOX4F)
  Cloning method: Restriction Enzyme; 5′ cloning site Unknown (unknown if destroyed)
  Sequencing primers: 5′ agactgatatgcctctaaca; 3′ GAGAAAGGAAGGGAAGAAAGCG
Terms and licenses: Academic/Nonprofit Terms; Industry Terms: Not Available to Industry
How to cite: pGAL4-DBD-HOXD11wt-IDR was a gift from Denes Hnisz (Addgene plasmid # 145242 ; http://n2t.net/addgene:145242 ; RRID:Addgene_145242)
