[The description below was written by a language model from this plasmid's Addgene catalogue record and pLannotate feature annotations shown in this document.]
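Description:
pGAL4-DBD-HOXD11wt-IDR is a mammalian expression plasmid of about 6.5 kb built on the pcDNA3.1 backbone. It encodes a fusion of the Saccharomyces cerevisiae GAL4 DNA-binding domain to the wild-type intrinsically disordered region (IDR) of human HOXD11. In E. coli it replicates as a high-copy plasmid from a ColE1/pUC-type origin and is selected with ampicillin through the β-lactamase gene. An f1 origin is also present. For selection in mammalian cells, the backbone carries a neomycin phosphotransferase (neo) cassette driven by the SV40 early promoter and terminated by an SV40 polyadenylation signal.

The expression unit consists of the CMV immediate early enhancer and promoter, followed by the GAL4 DNA-binding domain coding sequence. Almost immediately downstream is a roughly 630 bp HOXD11 fragment, and the transcript ends at the bovine growth hormone poly(A) signal. The automated annotation matched this fragment to the mouse Hoxd11 protein, but the catalogue entry gives the insert species as human; the mouse label most likely reflects homology to the reference database entry. T7 and SP6 phage promoters flank the insert, as is usual for this backbone. Short annotated fragments such as a truncated HIV-1 LTR, ble, lacI and bom appear to be backbone remnants or partial matches rather than functional parts.

Tethering a protein region to DNA through the GAL4 domain is the standard design for testing transactivation on reporters carrying GAL4 binding (UAS) sites, although the record names no reporter. The associated publication concerns transcriptional condensates in repeat expansion disease, and the "wt" label suggests this construct is the wild-type reference for variant IDRs.
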