Features (pLannotate 1.2.2; 22 found; start..end, strand, type, name):
      1..380     +  enhancer       CMV enhancer: human cytomegalovirus immediate early enhancer
    381..584     +  promoter       CMV promoter: human cytomegalovirus (CMV) immediate early promoter
    580..613     +  LTR            5' LTR (truncated) (fragment): truncated 5' long terminal repeat (LTR) from HIV-1
    629..647     +  promoter       T7 promoter: promoter for bacteriophage T7 RNA polymerase
    710..1150    +  CDS            GAL4 DNA binding domain: DNA binding domain of the GAL4 transcriptional activator; Saccharomyces cerevisiae GAL4 (truncated)
   1160..1786    +  CDS            Hoxd11 (fragment): HXD11_MOUSE - Also known as Hox-4.6, Hoxd-11. Experimental evidence at transcript level: Swiss-Prot protein existence level 2. Sequence-specific transcription factor which is part of a developmental regulatory system that provides cells with specific positional identities on the anterior-posterior axis. From Mus musculus (Mouse).
   1811..1829    -  promoter       SP6 promoter: promoter for bacteriophage SP6 RNA polymerase
   1855..2079    +  polyA_signal   bGH poly(A) signal: bovine growth hormone polyadenylation signal
   2083..2104    +  promoter       SV40 promoter (fragment): SV40 enhancer and early promoter
   2125..2553    +  rep_origin     f1 ori (sequence partly withheld): f1 bacteriophage origin of replication; arrow indicates direction of (+) strand synthesis
   2567..2896    +  promoter       SV40 promoter: SV40 enhancer and early promoter
   2963..3754    +  CDS            neo: KKA2_KLEPN - Also known as kan, nptII. Experimental evidence at protein level: Swiss-Prot protein existence level 1. Resistance to kanamycin, neomycin, paromomycin, ribostamycin, butirosin and gentamicin B. From Klebsiella pneumoniae.
   3778..3936    +  CDS            ble (fragment): BLE_KLEPN - Experimental evidence at protein level: Swiss-Prot protein existence level 1. Binding protein with a strong affinity to the bleomycin family of antibiotics. Binds to CL990; an antimitotic-antibiotic compound. From Klebsiella pneumoniae.
   3931..4052    +  polyA_signal   SV40 poly(A) signal: SV40 polyadenylation signal
   4125..4141    -  protein_bind   lac operator: The lac repressor binds to the lac operator to inhibit transcription in E. coli. This inhibition can be relieved by adding lactose or isopropyl-β-D-thiogalactopyranoside (IPTG). lac repressor encoded by lacI
   4149..4179    -  promoter       lac promoter: promoter for the E. coli lac operon
   4194..4215    -  protein_bind   CAP binding site: CAP binding activates transcription in the presence of cAMP. E. coli catabolite activator protein
   4228..4320    -  CDS            lacI (fragment): lac repressor; lacI; The lac repressor binds to the lac operator to inhibit transcription in E. coli. This inhibition can be relieved by adding lactose or isopropyl-β-D-thiogalactopyranoside (IPTG).
   4503..5091    -  rep_origin     ori: high-copy-number ColE1/pMB1/pBR322/pUC origin of replication
   5262..6122    -  CDS            AmpR: β-lactamase; bla; confers resistance to ampicillin, carbenicillin, and related antibiotics
   6123..6227    -  promoter       AmpR promoter: bla
   6286..6338    -  misc_feature   bom (fragment): basis of mobility region from pBR322
>Addgene plasmid #145242 | pGAL4-DBD-HOXD11wt-IDR | addgene full sequence | sequence record 311517 | Addgene NGS Result
GACATTGATTATTGACTAGTTATTAATAGTAATCAATTACGGGGTCATTAGTTCATAGCCCATATATGGA
GTTCCGCGTTACATAACTTACGGTAAATGGCCCGCCTGGCTGACCGCCCAACGACCCCCGCCCATTGACG
TCAATAATGACGTATGTTCCCATAGTAACGCCAATAGGGACTTTCCATTGACGTCAATGGGTGGAGTATT
TACGGTAAACTGCCCACTTGGCAGTACATCAAGTGTATCATATGCCAAGTACGCCCCCTATTGACGTCAA
TGACGGTAAATGGCCCGCCTGGCATTATGCCCAGTACATGACCTTATGGGACTTTCCTACTTGGCAGTAC
ATCTACGTATTAGTCATCGCTATTACCATGGTGATGCGGTTTTGGCAGTACATCAATGGGCGTGGATAGC
GGTTTGACTCACGGGGATTTCCAAGTCTCCACCCCATTGACGTCAATGGGAGTTTGTTTTGGCACCAAAA
TCAACGGGACTTTCCAAAATGTCGTAACAACTCCGCCCCATTGACGCAAATGGGCGGTAGGCGTGTACGG
TGGGAGGTCTATATAAGCAGAGCTCTCTGGCTAACTAGAGAACCCACTGCTTACTGGCTTATCGAAATTA
ATACGACTCACTATAGGGAGACCCAAGCTTGGTACCGAGCTCGGATCCACTAGTAACGGCCGCCAGTGTG
CTGGAATTCATGAAGCTACTGTCTTCTATCGAACAAGCATGCGATATTTGCCGACTTAAAAAGCTCAAGT
GCTCCAAAGAAAAACCGAAGTGCGCCAAGTGTCTGAAGAACAACTGGGAGTGTCGCTACTCTCCCAAAAC
CAAAAGGTCTCCGCTGACTAGGGCACATCTGACAGAAGTGGAATCAAGGCTAGAAAGACTGGAACAGCTA
TTTCTACTGATTTTTCCTCGAGAAGACCTTGACATGATTTTGAAAATGGATTCTTTACAGGATATAAAAG
CATTGTTAACAGGATTATTTGTACAAGATAATGTGAATAAAGATGCCGTCACAGATAGATTGGCTTCAGT
GGAGACTGATATGCCTCTAACATTGAGACAGCATAGAATAAGTGCGACATCATCATCGGAAGAGAGTAGT
AACAAAGGTCAAAGACAGTTGACTGTATCGGCGATCGCTCTGGAGAGGGCCAAATGGCCCTATAGAGGTG
GGGGCGGGGGGGGAAGCGCAGGCGGGGGAAGTAGCGGTGGTGGCCCCGGAGGTGGCGGAGGTGGCGCTGG
GGGATATGCACCCTATTATGCAGCCGCCGCGGCGGCTGCTGCCGCGGCAGCTGCCGCGGAAGAGGCCGCT
ATGCAACGGGAACTGCTCCCACCCGCTGGTAGAAGACCAGACGTTCTGTTTAAAGCGCCCGAACCCGTTT
GTGCTGCCCCAGGCCCGCCTCATGGACCTGCTGGAGCCGCTAGCAACTTTTACTCAGCAGTTGGACGAAA
CGGCATACTTCCCCAAGGATTCGATCAGTTCTATGAGGCCGCACCAGGACCGCCCTTTGCGGGACCGCAG
CCACCACCTCCCCCAGCCCCTCCCCAGCCTGAAGGAGCTGCGGACAAAGGCGACCCGAGAACGGGGGCAG
GCGGCGGTGGAGGTTCTCCGTGCACGAAGGCCACACCAGGGTCCGAACCTAAAGGAGCCGCGGAGGGCAG
CGGGGGGGATGGAGAAGGGCCGCCAGGTGAAGCCGGTGCAGAAAAATCTTCATCCGCGGTGGCCCCACAA
AGAAGCCGCAAGAAGCGGTGTCCATATACGAAATACTGACGTACGTCTAGAGGGCCCTATTCTATAGTGT
CACCTAAATGCTAGAGCTCGCTGATCAGCCTCGACTGTGCCTTCTAGTTGCCAGCCATCTGTTGTTTGCC
CCTCCCCCGTGCCTTCCTTGACCCTGGAAGGTGCCACTCCCACTGTCCTTTCCTAATAAAATGAGGAAAT
TGCATCGCATTGTCTGAGTAGGTGTCATTCTATTCTGGGGGGTGGGGTGGGGCAGGACAGCAAGGGGGAG
GATTGGGAAGACAATAGCAGGCATGCTGGGGATGCGGTGGGCTCTATGGCTTCTGAGGCGGAAAGAACCA
GCTGGGGCTCTAGGGGGTATCCCC
[124 nt withheld, positions 2125-2248]
C
[91 nt withheld, positions 2250-2340]
A
[49 nt withheld, positions 2342-2390]
CCTTTGACGTTGGAGTCCACGTTCTTT
[37 nt withheld, positions 2418-2454]
ACCCTATCTCGGTCTATTCTTTTGATTTATAAGGGATTTTGCCGATTTCGGCCTATTGGTTAAAAAATGA
GCTGATTTAACAAAAATTTAACGCGAATTAATTCTGTGGAATGTGTGTCAGTTAGGGTGTGGAAAGTCCC
CAGGCTCCCCAGCAGGCAGAAGTATGCAAAGCATGCATCTCAATTAGTCAGCAACCAGGTGTGGAAAGTC
CCCAGGCTCCCCAGCAGGCAGAAGTATGCAAAGCATGCATCTCAATTAGTCAGCAACCATAGTCCCGCCC
CTAACTCCGCCCATCCCGCCCCTAACTCCGCCCAGTTCCGCCCATTCTCCGCCCCATGGCTGACTAATTT
TTTTTATTTATGCAGAGGCCGAGGCCGCCTCTGCCTCTGAGCTATTCCAGAAGTAGTGAGGAGGCTTTTT
TGGAGGCCTAGGCTTTTGCAAAAAGCTCCCGGGAGCTTGTATATCCATTTTCGGATCTGATCAAGAGACA
GGATGAGGATCGTTTCGCATGATTGAACAAGATGGATTGCACGCAGGTTCTCCGGCCGCTTGGGTGGAGA
GGCTATTCGGCTATGACTGGGCACAACAGACAATCGGCTGCTCTGATGCCGCCGTGTTCCGGCTGTCAGC
GCAGGGGCGCCCGGTTCTTTTTGTCAAGACCGACCTGTCCGGTGCCCTGAATGAACTGCAGGACGAGGCA
GCGCGGCTATCGTGGCTGGCCACGACGGGCGTTCCTTGCGCAGCTGTGCTCGACGTTGTCACTGAAGCGG
GAAGGGACTGGCTGCTATTGGGCGAAGTGCCGGGGCAGGATCTCCTGTCATCTCACCTTGCTCCTGCCGA
GAAAGTATCCATCATGGCTGATGCAATGCGGCGGCTGCATACGCTTGATCCGGCTACCTGCCCATTCGAC
CACCAAGCGAAACATCGCATCGAGCGAGCACGTACTCGGATGGAAGCCGGTCTTGTCGATCAGGATGATC
TGGACGAAGAGCATCAGGGGCTCGCGCCAGCCGAACTGTTCGCCAGGCTCAAGGCGCGCATGCCCGACGG
CGAGGATCTCGTCGTGACCCATGGCGATGCCTGCTTGCCGAATATCATGGTGGAAAATGGCCGCTTTTCT
GGATTCATCGACTGTGGCCGGCTGGGTGTGGCGGACCGCTATCAGGACATAGCGTTGGCTACCCGTGATA
TTGCTGAAGAGCTTGGCGGCGAATGGGCTGACCGCTTCCTCGTGCTTTACGGTATCGCCGCTCCCGATTC
GCAGCGCATCGCCTTCTATCGCCTTCTTGACGAGTTCTTCTGAGCGGGACTCTGGGGTTCGAAATGACCG
ACCAAGCGACGCCCAACCTGCCATCACGAGATTTCGATTCCACCGCCGCCTTCTATGAAAGGTTGGGCTT
CGGAATCGTTTTCCGGGACGCCGGCTGGATGATCCTCCAGCGCGGGGATCTCATGCTGGAGTTCTTCGCC
CACCCCAACTTGTTTATTGCAGCTTATAATGGTTACAAATAAAGCAATAGCATCACAAATTTCACAAATA
AAGCATTTTTTTCACTGCATTCTAGTTGTGGTTTGTCCAAACTCATCAATGTATCTTATCATGTCTGTAT
ACCGTCGACCTCTAGCTAGAGCTTGGCGTAATCATGGTCATAGCTGTTTCCTGTGTGAAATTGTTATCCG
CTCACAATTCCACACAACATACGAGCCGGAAGCATAAAGTGTAAAGCCTGGGGTGCCTAATGAGTGAGCT
AACTCACATTAATTGCGTTGCGCTCACTGCCCGCTTTCCAGTCGGGAAACCTGTCGTGCCAGCTGCATTA
ATGAATCGGCCAACGCGCGGGGAGAGGCGGTTTGCGTATTGGGCGCTCTTCCGCTTCCTCGCTCACTGAC
TCGCTGCGCTCGGTCGTTCGGCTGCGGCGAGCGGTATCAGCTCACTCAAAGGCGGTAATACGGTTATCCA
CAGAATCAGGGGATAACGCAGGAAAGAACATGTGAGCAAAAGGCCAGCAAAAGGCCAGGAACCGTAAAAA
GGCCGCGTTGCTGGCGTTTTTCCATAGGCTCCGCCCCCCTGACGAGCATCACAAAAATCGACGCTCAAGT
CAGAGGTGGCGAAACCCGACAGGACTATAAAGATACCAGGCGTTTCCCCCTGGAAGCTCCCTCGTGCGCT
CTCCTGTTCCGACCCTGCCGCTTACCGGATACCTGTCCGCCTTTCTCCCTTCGGGAAGCGTGGCGCTTTC
TCATAGCTCACGCTGTAGGTATCTCAGTTCGGTGTAGGTCGTTCGCTCCAAGCTGGGCTGTGTGCACGAA
CCCCCCGTTCAGCCCGACCGCTGCGCCTTATCCGGTAACTATCGTCTTGAGTCCAACCCGGTAAGACACG
ACTTATCGCCACTGGCAGCAGCCACTGGTAACAGGATTAGCAGAGCGAGGTATGTAGGCGGTGCTACAGA
GTTCTTGAAGTGGTGGCCTAACTACGGCTACACTAGAAGAACAGTATTTGGTATCTGCGCTCTGCTGAAG
CCAGTTACCTTCGGAAAAAGAGTTGGTAGCTCTTGATCCGGCAAACAAACCACCGCTGGTAGCGGTGGTT
TTTTTGTTTGCAAGCAGCAGATTACGCGCAGAAAAAAAGGATCTCAAGAAGATCCTTTGATCTTTTCTAC
GGGGTCTGACGCTCAGTGGAACGAAAACTCACGTTAAGGGATTTTGGTCATGAGATTATCAAAAAGGATC
TTCACCTAGATCCTTTTAAATTAAAAATGAAGTTTTAAATCAATCTAAAGTATATATGAGTAAACTTGGT
CTGACAGTTACCAATGCTTAATCAGTGAGGCACCTATCTCAGCGATCTGTCTATTTCGTTCATCCATAGT
TGCCTGACTTCCCGTCGTGTAGATAACTACGATACGGGAGGGCTTACCATCTGGCCCCAGTGCTGCAATG
ATACCGCGAGACCCACGCTCACCGGCTCCAGATTTATCAGCAATAAACCAGCCAGCCGGAAGGGCCGAGC
GCAGAAGTGGTCCTGCAACTTTATCCGCCTCCATCCAGTCTATTAATTGTTGCCGGGAAGCTAGAGTAAG
TAGTTCGCCAGTTAATAGTTTGCGCAACGTTGTTGCCATTGCTACAGGCATCGTGGTGTCACGCTCGTCG
TTTGGTATGGCTTCATTCAGCTCCGGTTCCCAACGATCAAGGCGAGTTACATGATCCCCCATGTTGTGCA
AAAAAGCGGTTAGCTCCTTCGGTCCTCCGATCGTTGTCAGAAGTAAGTTGGCCGCAGTGTTATCACTCAT
GGTTATGGCAGCACTGCATAATTCTCTTACTGTCATGCCATCCGTAAGATGCTTTTCTGTGACTGGTGAG
TACTCAACCAAGTCATTCTGAGAATAGTGTATGCGGCGACCGAGTTGCTCTTGCCCGGCGTCAATACGGG
ATAATACCGCGCCACATAGCAGAACTTTAAAAGTGCTCATCATTGGAAAACGTTCTTCGGGGCGAAAACT
CTCAAGGATCTTACCGCTGTTGAGATCCAGTTCGATGTAACCCACTCGTGCACCCAACTGATCTTCAGCA
TCTTTTACTTTCACCAGCGTTTCTGGGTGAGCAAAAACAGGAAGGCAAAATGCCGCAAAAAAGGGAATAA
GGGCGACACGGAAATGTTGAATACTCATACTCTTCCTTTTTCAATATTATTGAAGCATTTATCAGGGTTA
TTGTCTCATGAGCGGATACATATTTGAATGTATTTAGAAAAATAAACAAATAGGGGTTCCGCGCACATTT
CCCCGAAAAGTGCCACCTGACGTCGACGGATCGGGAGATCTCCCGATCCCCTATGGTGCACTCTCAGTAC
AATCTGCTCTGATGCCGCATAGTTAAGCCAGTATCTGCTCCCTGCTTGTGTGTTGGAGGTCGCTGAGTAG
TGCGCGAGCAAAATTTAAGCTACAACAAGGCAAGGCTTGACCGACAATTGCATGAAGAATCTGCTTAGGG
TTAGGCGTTTTGCGCTGCTTCGCGATGTACGGGCCAGATATACGCGTT
